>Addgene plasmid #184916 | pEasyG2_mic | addgene full sequence | sequence record 371408 | Addgene NGS Result
TTATGCAGTGCTGCCATAACCATGAGTGATAACACTGCGGCCAACTTACTTCTGACAACGATCGGAGGAC
CGAAGGAGCTAACCGCTTTTTTGCACAACATGGGGGATCATGTAACTCGCCTTGATCGTTGGGAACCGGA
GCTGAATGAAGCCATACCAAACGACGAGCGTGACACCACGATGCCTGTAGCAATGGCAACAACGTTGCGC
AAACTATTAACTGGCGAACTACTTACTCTAGCTTCCCGGCAACAATTAATAGACTGGATGGAGGCGGATA
AAGTTGCAGGACCACTTCTGCGCTCGGCCCTTCCGGCTGGCTGGTTTATTGCTGATAAATCTGGAGCCGG
TGAGCGTGGGTCTCGCGGTATCATTGCAGCACTGGGGCCAGATGGTAAGCCCTCCCGTATCGTAGTTATC
TACACGACGGGGAGTCAGGCAACTATGGATGAACGAAATAGACAGATCGCTGAGATAGGTGCCTCACTGA
TTAAGCATTGGTAACTGTCAGACCAAGTTTACTCATATATACTTTAGATTGATTTAAAACTTCATTTTTA
ATTTAAAAGGATCTAGGTGAAGATCCTTTTTGATAATCTCATGACCAAAAACCCTTAACGTGAGTTTTCG
TTCCACTGAGCGTCAGACCCCGTAGAAAAGATCAAAGGATCTTCTCTTTAAAAGATAATGTATGATTATG
CTTTCACTCATATTTATACAGAAACTTGATGTTTTCTTTCGAGTATATACAAGGTGATTACATGTACGTT
TGAAGTACAACTCTAGATTTTGTAGTGCCCTCTTGGGCTAGCGGTAAAGGTGCGCATTTTTTCACACCCT
ACAATGTTCTGTTCAAAAGATTTTGGTCAAACGCTGTAGAAGTGAAAGTTGGTGCGCATGTTTCGGCGTT
CGAAACTTCTCCGCAGTGAAAGATAAATGATCTTTCCATAGGCTCCGCCCCCCTGACGAGCATCACAAAA
ATCGACGCTCAAGTCAGAGGTGGCGAAACCCGACAGGACTATAAAGATACCAGGCGTTTCCCCCTGGAAG
CTCCCTCGTGCGCTCTCCTGTTCCGACCCTGCCGCTTACCGGATACCTGTCCGCCTTTCTCCCTTCGGGA
AGCGTGGCGCTTTCTCATAGCTCACGCTGTAGGTATCTCAGTTCGGTGTAGGTCGTTCGCTCCAAGCTGG
GCTGTGTGCACGAACCCCCCGTTCAGCCCGACCGCTGCGCCTTATCCGGTAACTATCGTCTTGAGTCCAA
CCCGGTAAGACACGACTTATCGCCACTGGCAGCAGCCACTGGTAACAGGATTAGCAGAGCGAGGTATGTA
GGCGGTGCTACAGAGTTCTTGAAGTGGTGGCCTAACTACGGCTACACTAGAAGAACAGTATTTGGTATCT
GCGCTCTGCTGAAGCCAGTTACCTTCGGAAAAAGAGTTGGTAGCTCTTGATCCGGCAAACAAACCACCGC
TGGTAGCGGTGGTTTTTTTGTTTGCAAGCAGCAGATTACGCGCAGAAAAAAAGGATCTCAAGAAGATCCT
TTGATCTTTTCTACGGGGTCTGACGCTCAGTGGAACGAAAACTCACGTTAAGGGTTTTAGAGCTAGAAAT
AGCAAGTTAAAATAAGGCTAGTCCGTTATCAACTTGAAAAAGTGGCACCGAGTCGGTGGTGCTTTTTTTG
TTTTTTATGTCTCGGCGAATTGGGTGCGGCCGCGTTTGTCACCTTTCATAGGCCTGACGAAAGGGCCTCG
TGATACGCCTATTTTTATAGGTTAATGTCATGATAATAATGGTTTCTTAGTATGATCCAATATCAAAGGA
AATGATAGCATTGAAGGATGAGACTAATCCAATTGAGGAGTGGCAGCATATAGAACAGCTAAAGGGTAGT
GCTGAAGGAAGCATACGATACCCCGCATGGAATGGGATAATATCACAGGAGGTACTAGACTACCTTTCAT
CCTACATAAATAGACGCATATAAGTACGCATTTAAGCATAAACACGCACTATGCCGTTCTTCTCATGTAT
ATATATATACAGGCAACACGCAGATATAGGTGCGACGTGAACAGTGAGCTGTATGTGCGCAGCTCGCGTT
GCATTTTCGGAAGCGCTCGTTTTCGGAAACGCTTTGAAGTTCCTATTCCGAAGTTCCTATTCTCTAGAAA
GTATAGGAACTTCAGAGCGCTTTTGAAAACCAAAAGCGCTCTGAAGACGCACTTTCAAAAAACCAAAAAC
GCACCGGACTGTAACGAGCTACTAAAATATTGCGAATACCGCTTCCACAAACATTGCTCAAAAGTATCTC
TTTGCTATATATCTCTGTGCTATATCCCTATATAACCTACCCATCCACCTTTCGCTCCTTGAACTTGCAT
CTAAACTCGACCTCTACATTTTTTATGTTTATCTCTAGTATTACTCTTTAGACAAAAAAATTGTAGTAAG
AACTATTCATAGAGTGAATCGAAAACAATACGAAAATGTAAACATTTCCTATACGTAGTATATAGAGACA
AAATAGAAGAAACCGTTCATAATTTTCTGACCAATGAAGAATCATCAACGCTATCACTTTCTGTTCACAA
AGTATGCGCAATCCACATCGGTATAGAATATAATCGGGGATGCCTTTATCTTGAAAAAATGCACCCGCAG
CTTCGCTAGTAATCAGTAAACGCGGGAAGTGGAGTCAGGCTTTTTTTATGGAAGAGAAAATAGACACCAA
AGTAGCCTTCTTCTAACCTTAACGGACCTACAGTGCAAAAAGTTATCAAGAGACTGCATTATAGAGCGCA
CAAAGGAGAAAAAAAGTAATCTAAGATGCTTTGTTAGAAAAATAGCGCTCTCGGGATGCATTTTTGTAGA
ACAAAAAAGAAGTATAGATTCTTTGTTGGTAAAATAGCGCTCTCGCGTTGCATTTCTGTTCTGTAAAAAT
GCAGCTCAGATTCTTTGTTTGAAAAATTAGCGCTCTCGCGTTGCATTTTTGTTTTACAAAAATGAAGCAC
AGATTCTTCGTTGGTAAAATAGCGCTTTCGCGTTGCATTTCTGTTCTGTAAAAATGCAGCTCAGATTCTT
TGTTTGAAAAATTAGCGCTCTCGCGTTGCATTTTTGTTCTACAAAATGAAGCACAGATGCTTCGTTCAGG
TGGCACTTTTCGGGGAAATGTGCGCGGAACCCCTATTTGTTTATTTTTCTAAATACATTCAAATATGTAT
CCGCTCATGAGACAATAACCCTGATAAATGCTTCAATAATATTGAAAAAGGAATAGTATGAGTATTCAAC
ATTTCCGTGTCGCCCTTATTCCCTTTTTTGCGGCATTTTGCCTTCCTGTTTTTGCTCACCCAGAAACGCT
GGTGAAAGTAAAAGATGCTGAAGATCAGTTGGGTGCACGAGTGGGTTACATCGAACTGGATCTCAACAGC
GGTAAGATCCTTGAGAGTTTTCGCCCCGAAGAACGTTTTCCAATGATGAGCACTTTTAAAGTTCTGCTAT
GTGGCGCGGTATTATCCCGTATTGACGCCGGGCAAGAGCAACTCGGTCGCCGCATACACTATTCTCAGAA
TGACTTGGTTGAGTACTCACCAGTCACAGAAAAGCATCTTACGGATGGCATGACAGTAAGAGAA
Features (pLannotate 1.2.2; 7 found; start..end, strand, type, name):
    680..942     +  promoter       SNR52 promoter: promoter for the S. cerevisiae small nucleolar RNA gene SNR52
    943..1531    -  rep_origin     ori: high-copy-number ColE1/pMB1/pBR322/pUC origin of replication
   1594..1668    +  misc_RNA       gRNA scaffold: guide RNA scaffold for the Streptococcus pyogenes CRISPR/Cas9 system
   1673..1692    +  terminator     SUP4 terminator: transcription terminator for the S. cerevisiae SUP4 tRNA gene
   1804..3146    +  rep_origin     2μ ori: yeast 2μ plasmid origin of replication
   3173..3273    +  promoter       AmpR promoter: bla
   3278..504     +  CDS            AmpR (across the origin): β-lactamase; bla; confers resistance to ampicillin, carbenicillin, and related antibiotics
