[The description below was written by a language model from this plasmid's Addgene catalogue record and pLannotate feature annotations shown in this document.]
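Description:
pEasyG2_mic is a 3.6 kb, pUC19-derived, high-copy bacterial plasmid from the EasyGuide series. It serves as a PCR template for building guide RNA expression plasmids for CRISPR/Cas9 work in Saccharomyces cerevisiae, rather than as a finished expression vector. In E. coli it is maintained through the ColE1/pUC origin and selected with ampicillin via the β-lactamase gene and its native promoter.

The annotated yeast-relevant parts are the SNR52 promoter, the Streptococcus pyogenes Cas9 gRNA scaffold followed by the SUP4 tRNA terminator, and a 2μ origin that supports episomal, multicopy replication in yeast. SNR52 is an RNA polymerase III promoter commonly used to drive gRNAs. The layout is notable because the SNR52 promoter is not joined directly to the scaffold. The bacterial origin lies immediately downstream of the promoter, in the opposite orientation, and the scaffold and terminator follow after it. This fits the template role: no spacer sequence is annotated, and targeting sequences are presumably supplied on the amplification primers, although the record does not spell out the primer design. No yeast selection marker appears in the feature table.

According to the record, a PCR product amplified from pEasyG2_mic recombines in vivo in yeast with a second PCR product from a companion plasmid, pEasyG2_zeo, pEasyG2_nat or pEasyG2_hph. The names of these companions suggest that they contribute the drug-resistance marker. The assembled product expresses two gRNAs, which allows dual-target Cas9 editing without an in vitro cloning step.
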