Addgene plasmid #184916: pEasyG2_mic
Purpose: Template to generate via PCR two gRNAs for expression in S. cerevisiae. The PCR product from pEasyG2_mic recombines in vivo with a PCR product from pEasyG2_zeo/nat/hph.
Depositing lab: Jeferson Gross. Depositing organization: Instituto de Pesquisa em Bioenergia (IPBEN), UNESP. Publication: EasyGuide Plasmids Support in Vivo Assembly of gRNAs for CRISPR/Cas9 Applications in Saccharomyces cerevisiae. Jacobus AP, Barreto JA, de Bem LS, Menegon YA, Fier I, Bueno JGR, Dos Santos LV, Gross J. ACS Synth Biol. 2022 Nov 18;11(11):3886-3891. doi: 10.1021/acssynbio.2c00348. Epub 2022 Oct 18. PubMed 36257021.
Backbone
  Vector backbone: pUC19
  Vector type: Bacterial Expression, CRISPR
Growth in bacteria
  Bacterial resistance: Ampicillin, 100 μg/mL
  Growth temperature: 37°C
  Growth strain: DH5alpha
  Copy number: High Copy
Gene/Insert
  Gene/Insert name: gRNA scaffold
  gRNA/shRNA sequence: GTTTTAGAGCTAGAAATAGCAAGTT
  Species: Streptococcus pyogenes
Terms and licenses: Academic/Nonprofit Terms; Industry Terms: Not Available to Industry
How to cite: pEasyG2_mic was a gift from Jeferson Gross (Addgene plasmid # 184916 ; http://n2t.net/addgene:184916 ; RRID:Addgene_184916)
